>Addgene plasmid #205527 | pFH2.12_GagZip-MCP-P2A-eGFP | addgene full sequence | sequence record 408695 | Addgene NGS Result
GACGGATCGGGAGATCTCCCGATCCCCTATGGTGCACTCTCAGTACAATCTGCTCTGATGCCGCATAGTT
AAGCCAGTATCTGCTCCCTGCTTGTGTGTTGGAGGTCGCTGAGTAGTGCGCGAGCAAAATTTAAGCTACA
ACAAGGCAAGGCTTGACCGACAATTGCATGAAGAATCTGCTTAGGGTTAGGCGTTTTGCGCTGCTTCGCG
ATGTACGGGCCAGATATACGCGTTGACATTGATTATTGACTAGTTATTAATAGTAATCAATTACGGGGTC
ATTAGTTCATAGCCCATATATGGAGTTCCGCGTTACATAACTTACGGTAAATGGCCCGCCTGGCTGACCG
CCCAACGACCCCCGCCCATTGACGTCAATAATGACGTATGTTCCCATAGTAACGCCAATAGGGACTTTCC
ATTGACGTCAATGGGTGGAGTATTTACGGTAAACTGCCCACTTGGCAGTACATCAAGTGTATCATATGCC
AAGTACGCCCCCTATTGACGTCAATGACGGTAAATGGCCCGCCTGGCATTATGCCCAGTACATGACCTTA
TGGGACTTTCCTACTTGGCAGTACATCTACGTATTAGTCATCGCTATTACCATGGTGATGCGGTTTTGGC
AGTACATCAATGGGCGTGGATAGCGGTTTGACTCACGGGGATTTCCAAGTCTCCACCCCATTGACGTCAA
TGGGAGTTTGTTTTGGCACCAAAATCAACGGGACTTTCCAAAATGTCGTAACAACTCCGCCCCATTGACG
CAAATGGGCGGTAGGCGTGTACGGTGGGAGGTCTATATAAGCAGAGCTCTCTGGCTAACTAGAGAACCCA
CTGCTTACTGGCTTATCGAAATTAATACGACTCACTATAGGGAGACCCAAGCTGGCTAGCGTTTAAACTT
AAGCTTGGTACCGCCACCATGGGTGCGAGAGCGTCAGTATTAAGCGGGGGAGAATTAGATCGATGGGAAA
AAATTCGGTTAAGGCCAGGGGGAAAGAAGAAGTACAAGCTAAAGCACATCGTATGGGCAAGCAGGGAGCT
AGAACGATTCGCAGTTAATCCTGGCCTGTTAGAAACATCAGAAGGCTGTAGACAAATACTGGGACAGCTA
CAACCATCCCTTCAGACAGGATCAGAGGAGCTTCGATCACTATACAACACAGTAGCAACCCTCTATTGTG
TGCACCAGCGGATCGAGATCAAGGACACCAAGGAAGCTTTAGACAAGATAGAGGAAGAGCAAAACAAGTC
CAAGAAGAAGGCCCAGCAGGCAGCAGCTGACACAGGACACAGCAATCAGGTCAGCCAAAATTACCCTATA
GTGCAGAACATCCAGGGGCAAATGGTACATCAGGCCATATCACCTAGAACTTTAAATGCATGGGTAAAAG
TAGTAGAAGAGAAGGCTTTCAGCCCAGAAGTGATACCCATGTTTTCAGCATTATCAGAAGGAGCCACCCC
ACAGGACCTGAACACGATGTTGAACACCGTGGGGGGACATCAAGCAGCCATGCAAATGTTAAAAGAGACC
ATCAATGAGGAAGCTGCAGAATGGGATAGAGTGCATCCAGTGCATGCAGGGCCTATTGCACCAGGCCAGA
TGAGAGAACCAAGGGGAAGTGACATAGCAGGAACTACTAGTACCCTTCAGGAACAAATAGGATGGATGAC
AAATAATCCACCTATCCCAGTAGGAGAGATCTACAAGAGGTGGATAATCCTGGGATTGAACAAGATCGTG
AGGATGTATAGCCCTACCAGCATTCTGGACATAAGACAAGGACCAAAAGAACCCTTTAGAGACTATGTAG
ACCGGTTCTATAAAACTCTAAGAGCTGAGCAAGCTTCACAGGAGGTAAAAAATTGGATGACAGAAACCTT
GTTGGTCCAAAATGCGAACCCAGATTGTAAGACCATCCTGAAGGCTCTCGGCCCAGCGGCTACACTAGAA
GAAATGATGACAGCATGTCAGGGAGTAGGAGGACCCGGCCATAAGGCAAGAGTTTTGGCTGAAGCAATGA
GCCAAGTAACAAATTCAGCTACCATAATGCTCCAAAGAATGAAACAGCTTGAGGATAAGGTCGAGGAACT
CCTCTCCAAAAACTACCATCTGGAGAACGAAGTGGCTCGGCTCAAGAAACTTGTGGGTGAATTTTTAGGG
AAGATCTGGCCTTCCTACAAGGGAAGGCCAGGGAATTTTCTTCAGAGCAGACCAGAGCCAACAGCCCCAC
CAGAAGAGAGCTTCAGGTCTGGGGTAGAGACAACAACTCCCCCTCAGAAGCAGGAGCCGATAGACAAGGA
ACTGTATCCTTTAACTTCCCTCAGATCACTCTTTGGCAACGACCCCTCGTCACAAGCTTCAAACTTTACT
CAGTTCGTGCTCGTGGACAATGGTGGGACAGGGGATGTGACAGTGGCTCCTTCTAATTTCGCTAATGGGG
TGGCAGAGTGGATCAGCTCCAACTCACGGAGCCAGGCCTACAAGGTGACATGCAGCGTCAGGCAGTCTAG
TGCCCAGAAGAGAAAGTATACCATCAAGGTGGAGGTCCCCAAAGTGGCTACCCAGACAGTGGGCGGAGTC
GAACTGCCTGTCGCCGCTTGGAGGTCCTACCTGAACATGGAGCTCACTATCCCAATTTTCGCTACCAATT
CTGACTGTGAACTCATCGTGAAGGCAATGCAGGGGCTCCTCAAAGACGGTAATCCTATCCCTTCCGCCAT
CGCCGCTAACTCAGGTATCTACGCTACTAACTTCAGCCTGCTGAAGCAGGCTGGAGACGTGGAGGAGAAC
CCTGGACCTATGAGCAAGGGCGAGGAGCTGTTCACCGGGGTGGTGCCCATCCTGGTCGAGCTGGACGGCG
ACGTAAACGGCCACAAGTTCAGCGTGTCCGGCGAGGGCGAGGGCGATGCCACCTACGGCAAGCTGACCCT
GAAGTTCATCTGCACCACCGGCAAGCTGCCCGTGCCCTGGCCCACCCTCGTGACCACCCTGACCTACGGC
GTGCAGTGCTTCAGCCGCTACCCCGACCACATGAAGCAGCACGACTTCTTCAAGTCCGCCATGCCCGAAG
GCTACGTCCAGGAGCGCACCATCTTCTTCAAGGACGACGGCAACTACAAGACCCGCGCCGAGGTGAAGTT
CGAGGGCGACACCCTGGTGAACCGCATCGAGCTGAAGGGCATCGACTTCAAGGAGGACGGCAACATCCTG
GGGCACAAGCTGGAGTACAACTACAACAGCCACAACGTCTATATCATGGCCGACAAGCAGAAGAACGGCA
TCAAGGTGAACTTCAAGATCCGCCACAACATCGAGGACGGCAGCGTGCAGCTCGCCGACCACTACCAGCA
GAACACCCCCATCGGCGACGGCCCCGTGCTGCTGCCCGACAACCACTACCTGAGCACCCAGTCCGCCCTG
AGCAAAGACCCCAACGAGAAGCGCGATCACATGGTCCTGCTGGAGTTCGTGACCGCCGCCGGGATCACTC
ACGGCATGGACGAGCTGTACAAGTAAGGGCCCGTTTAAACCCGCTGATCAGCCTCGACTGTGCCTTCTAG
TTGCCAGCCATCTGTTGTTTGCCCCTCCCCCGTGCCTTCCTTGACCCTGGAAGGTGCCACTCCCACTGTC
CTTTCCTAATAAAATGAGGAAATTGCATCGCATTGTCTGAGTAGGTGTCATTCTATTCTGGGGGGTGGGG
TGGGGCAGGACAGCAAGGGGGAGGATTGGGAAGACAATAGCAGGCATGCTGGGGATGCGGTGGGCTCTAT
GGCTTCTGAGGCGGAAAGAACCAGCTGGGGCTCTAGGGGGTATCCCC
[124 nt withheld, positions 3828-3951]
C
[91 nt withheld, positions 3953-4043]
A
[49 nt withheld, positions 4045-4093]
CCTTTGACGTTGGAGTCCACGTTCTTT
[37 nt withheld, positions 4121-4157]
ACCCTATCTCGGTCTATTCTTTTGATTTATAAGGGATTTTGCCGATTTCGGCCTATTGGTTAAAAAATGA
GCTGATTTAACAAAAATTTAACGCGAATTAATTCTGTGGAATGTGTGTCAGTTAGGGTGTGGAAAGTCCC
CAGGCTCCCCAGCAGGCAGAAGTATGCAAAGCATGCATCTCAATTAGTCAGCAACCAGGTGTGGAAAGTC
CCCAGGCTCCCCAGCAGGCAGAAGTATGCAAAGCATGCATCTCAATTAGTCAGCAACCATAGTCCCGCCC
CTAACTCCGCCCATCCCGCCCCTAACTCCGCCCAGTTCCGCCCATTCTCCGCCCCATGGCTGACTAATTT
TTTTTATTTATGCAGAGGCCGAGGCCGCCTCTGCCTCTGAGCTATTCCAGAAGTAGTGAGGAGGCTTTTT
TGGAGGCCTAGGCTTTTGCAAAAAGCTCCCGGGAGCTTGTATATCCATTTTCGGATCTGATCAAGAGACA
GGATGAGGATCGTTTCGCATGATTGAACAAGATGGATTGCACGCAGGTTCTCCGGCCGCTTGGGTGGAGA
GGCTATTCGGCTATGACTGGGCACAACAGACAATCGGCTGCTCTGATGCCGCCGTGTTCCGGCTGTCAGC
GCAGGGGCGCCCGGTTCTTTTTGTCAAGACCGACCTGTCCGGTGCCCTGAATGAACTGCAGGACGAGGCA
GCGCGGCTATCGTGGCTGGCCACGACGGGCGTTCCTTGCGCAGCTGTGCTCGACGTTGTCACTGAAGCGG
GAAGGGACTGGCTGCTATTGGGCGAAGTGCCGGGGCAGGATCTCCTGTCATCTCACCTTGCTCCTGCCGA
GAAAGTATCCATCATGGCTGATGCAATGCGGCGGCTGCATACGCTTGATCCGGCTACCTGCCCATTCGAC
CACCAAGCGAAACATCGCATCGAGCGAGCACGTACTCGGATGGAAGCCGGTCTTGTCGATCAGGATGATC
TGGACGAAGAGCATCAGGGGCTCGCGCCAGCCGAACTGTTCGCCAGGCTCAAGGCGCGCATGCCCGACGG
CGAGGATCTCGTCGTGACCCATGGCGATGCCTGCTTGCCGAATATCATGGTGGAAAATGGCCGCTTTTCT
GGATTCATCGACTGTGGCCGGCTGGGTGTGGCGGACCGCTATCAGGACATAGCGTTGGCTACCCGTGATA
TTGCTGAAGAGCTTGGCGGCGAATGGGCTGACCGCTTCCTCGTGCTTTACGGTATCGCCGCTCCCGATTC
GCAGCGCATCGCCTTCTATCGCCTTCTTGACGAGTTCTTCTGAGCGGGACTCTGGGGTTCGAAATGACCG
ACCAAGCGACGCCCAACCTGCCATCACGAGATTTCGATTCCACCGCCGCCTTCTATGAAAGGTTGGGCTT
CGGAATCGTTTTCCGGGACGCCGGCTGGATGATCCTCCAGCGCGGGGATCTCATGCTGGAGTTCTTCGCC
CACCCCAACTTGTTTATTGCAGCTTATAATGGTTACAAATAAAGCAATAGCATCACAAATTTCACAAATA
AAGCATTTTTTTCACTGCATTCTAGTTGTGGTTTGTCCAAACTCATCAATGTATCTTATCATGTCTGTAT
ACCGTCGACCTCTAGCTAGAGCTTGGCGTAATCATGGTCATAGCTGTTTCCTGTGTGAAATTGTTATCCG
CTCACAATTCCACACAACATACGAGCCGGAAGCATAAAGTGTAAAGCCTGGGGTGCCTAATGAGTGAGCT
AACTCACATTAATTGCGTTGCGCTCACTGCCCGCTTTCCAGTCGGGAAACCTGTCGTGCCAGCTGCATTA
ATGAATCGGCCAACGCGCGGGGAGAGGCGGTTTGCGTATTGGGCGCTCTTCCGCTTCCTCGCTCACTGAC
TCGCTGCGCTCGGTCGTTCGGCTGCGGCGAGCGGTATCAGCTCACTCAAAGGCGGTAATACGGTTATCCA
CAGAATCAGGGGATAACGCAGGAAAGAACATGTGAGCAAAAGGCCAGCAAAAGGCCAGGAACCGTAAAAA
GGCCGCGTTGCTGGCGTTTTTCCATAGGCTCCGCCCCCCTGACGAGCATCACAAAAATCGACGCTCAAGT
CAGAGGTGGCGAAACCCGACAGGACTATAAAGATACCAGGCGTTTCCCCCTGGAAGCTCCCTCGTGCGCT
CTCCTGTTCCGACCCTGCCGCTTACCGGATACCTGTCCGCCTTTCTCCCTTCGGGAAGCGTGGCGCTTTC
TCATAGCTCACGCTGTAGGTATCTCAGTTCGGTGTAGGTCGTTCGCTCCAAGCTGGGCTGTGTGCACGAA
CCCCCCGTTCAGCCCGACCGCTGCGCCTTATCCGGTAACTATCGTCTTGAGTCCAACCCGGTAAGACACG
ACTTATCGCCACTGGCAGCAGCCACTGGTAACAGGATTAGCAGAGCGAGGTATGTAGGCGGTGCTACAGA
GTTCTTGAAGTGGTGGCCTAACTACGGCTACACTAGAAGAACAGTATTTGGTATCTGCGCTCTGCTGAAG
CCAGTTACCTTCGGAAAAAGAGTTGGTAGCTCTTGATCCGGCAAACAAACCACCGCTGGTAGCGGTGGTT
TTTTTGTTTGCAAGCAGCAGATTACGCGCAGAAAAAAAGGATCTCAAGAAGATCCTTTGATCTTTTCTAC
GGGGTCTGACGCTCAGTGGAACGAAAACTCACGTTAAGGGATTTTGGTCATGAGATTATCAAAAAGGATC
TTCACCTAGATCCTTTTAAATTAAAAATGAAGTTTTAAATCAATCTAAAGTATATATGAGTAAACTTGGT
CTGACAGTTACCAATGCTTAATCAGTGAGGCACCTATCTCAGCGATCTGTCTATTTCGTTCATCCATAGT
TGCCTGACTCCCCGTCGTGTAGATAACTACGATACGGGAGGGCTTACCATCTGGCCCCAGTGCTGCAATG
ATACCGCGAGACCCACGCTCACCGGCTCCAGATTTATCAGCAATAAACCAGCCAGCCGGAAGGGCCGAGC
GCAGAAGTGGTCCTGCAACTTTATCCGCCTCCATCCAGTCTATTAATTGTTGCCGGGAAGCTAGAGTAAG
TAGTTCGCCAGTTAATAGTTTGCGCAACGTTGTTGCCATTGCTACAGGCATCGTGGTGTCACGCTCGTCG
TTTGGTATGGCTTCATTCAGCTCCGGTTCCCAACGATCAAGGCGAGTTACATGATCCCCCATGTTGTGCA
AAAAAGCGGTTAGCTCCTTCGGTCCTCCGATCGTTGTCAGAAGTAAGTTGGCCGCAGTGTTATCACTCAT
GGTTATGGCAGCACTGCATAATTCTCTTACTGTCATGCCATCCGTAAGATGCTTTTCTGTGACTGGTGAG
TACTCAACCAAGTCATTCTGAGAATAGTGTATGCGGCGACCGAGTTGCTCTTGCCCGGCGTCAATACGGG
ATAATACCGCGCCACATAGCAGAACTTTAAAAGTGCTCATCATTGGAAAACGTTCTTCGGGGCGAAAACT
CTCAAGGATCTTACCGCTGTTGAGATCCAGTTCGATGTAACCCACTCGTGCACCCAACTGATCTTCAGCA
TCTTTTACTTTCACCAGCGTTTCTGGGTGAGCAAAAACAGGAAGGCAAAATGCCGCAAAAAAGGGAATAA
GGGCGACACGGAAATGTTGAATACTCATACTCTTCCTTTTTCAATATTATTGAAGCATTTATCAGGGTTA
TTGTCTCATGAGCGGATACATATTTGAATGTATTTAGAAAAATAAACAAATAGGGGTTCCGCGCACATTT
CCCCGAAAAGTGCCACCTGACGTC
Features (pLannotate 1.2.2; 22 found; start..end, strand, type, name):
     28..80      -  misc_feature   bom (fragment): basis of mobility region from pBR322
    235..614     +  enhancer       CMV enhancer: human cytomegalovirus immediate early enhancer
    615..818     +  promoter       CMV promoter: human cytomegalovirus (CMV) immediate early promoter
    814..847     +  LTR            5' LTR (truncated) (fragment): truncated 5' long terminal repeat (LTR) from HIV-1
    863..881     +  promoter       T7 promoter: promoter for bacteriophage T7 RNA polymerase
    929..2365    +  CDS            gag: GAG_HV1H2 - Experimental evidence at protein level: Swiss-Prot protein existence level 1. [p6-gag]: Plays a role in budding of the assembled particle by interacting with the host class E VPS proteins TSG101 and PDCD6IP/AIP1. From Human immunodeficiency virus type 1 group M subtype B (isolate HXB2) (HIV-1).
   2366..2752    +  CDS            CAPSD_BPMS2: Experimental evidence at protein level: Swiss-Prot protein existence level 1. Acts as a translational repressor of viral replicase synthesis late in infection. This latter function is the result of capsid protein interaction with an RNA hairpin which contains the replicase ribosome-binding site. From Escherichia phage MS2 (Bacteriophage MS2).
   2810..3523    +  CDS            GFP (S65T): GFP (S65T) is a basic (constitutively fluorescent) green fluorescent protein published in 1995, derived from Aequorea victoria.
   3558..3782    +  polyA_signal   bGH poly(A) signal: bovine growth hormone polyadenylation signal
   3786..3807    +  promoter       SV40 promoter (fragment): SV40 enhancer and early promoter
   3828..4256    +  rep_origin     f1 ori (sequence partly withheld): f1 bacteriophage origin of replication; arrow indicates direction of (+) strand synthesis
   4270..4599    +  promoter       SV40 promoter: SV40 enhancer and early promoter
   4666..5457    +  CDS            neo: KKA2_KLEPN - Also known as kan, nptII. Experimental evidence at protein level: Swiss-Prot protein existence level 1. Resistance to kanamycin, neomycin, paromomycin, ribostamycin, butirosin and gentamicin B. From Klebsiella pneumoniae.
   5481..5639    +  CDS            ble (fragment): BLE_KLEPN - Experimental evidence at protein level: Swiss-Prot protein existence level 1. Binding protein with a strong affinity to the bleomycin family of antibiotics. Binds to CL990; an antimitotic-antibiotic compound. From Klebsiella pneumoniae.
   5634..5755    +  polyA_signal   SV40 poly(A) signal: SV40 polyadenylation signal
   5828..5844    -  protein_bind   lac operator: The lac repressor binds to the lac operator to inhibit transcription in E. coli. This inhibition can be relieved by adding lactose or isopropyl-β-D-thiogalactopyranoside (IPTG). lac repressor encoded by lacI
   5852..5882    -  promoter       lac promoter: promoter for the E. coli lac operon
   5897..5918    -  protein_bind   CAP binding site: CAP binding activates transcription in the presence of cAMP. E. coli catabolite activator protein
   5931..6023    -  CDS            lacI (fragment): lac repressor; lacI; The lac repressor binds to the lac operator to inhibit transcription in E. coli. This inhibition can be relieved by adding lactose or isopropyl-β-D-thiogalactopyranoside (IPTG).
   6206..6794    -  rep_origin     ori: high-copy-number ColE1/pMB1/pBR322/pUC origin of replication
   6965..7825    -  CDS            AmpR: β-lactamase; bla; confers resistance to ampicillin, carbenicillin, and related antibiotics
   7826..7930    -  promoter       AmpR promoter: bla
