[The description below was written by a language model from this plasmid's Addgene catalogue record and pLannotate feature annotations shown in this document.]
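Description:
pFH2.12_GagZip-MCP-P2A-eGFP is a mammalian expression plasmid built on the pcDNA3.1 backbone, about 8 kb in the sequenced record. It is maintained in E. coli through a high-copy ColE1/pUC-type origin with ampicillin selection from the β-lactamase gene. An f1 origin is also present, as usual for this backbone. The feature table shows the pcDNA3.1 SV40 promoter–neomycin phosphotransferase–SV40 poly(A) cassette, which could in principle support G418 selection in mammalian cells. The catalogue entry, however, lists only eGFP as the marker.

The payload is a single open reading frame driven by the CMV immediate-early enhancer and promoter and terminated by the bovine growth hormone polyadenylation signal. A T7 promoter lies just upstream of the coding region. The frame begins with an HIV-1 Gag derivative, annotated against the HXB2 isolate, in which the nucleocapsid domain has been replaced by a leucine zipper ("GagZip"). This swap removes Gag's native RNA-binding domain, while the zipper is generally understood to supply the multimerisation that drives particle assembly. The p6 budding functions noted in the annotation belong to the matched Gag reference. Gag is fused directly to the bacteriophage MS2 coat protein (MCP), which binds a specific MS2 RNA hairpin. A P2A self-cleaving peptide named in the construct title, though not annotated separately, links this fusion to eGFP, so transfected cells co-express a separate fluorescent reporter.

According to the associated publication title, the construct belongs to a system for engineered RNA export from living cells. The design suggests that budding Gag particles package MS2 hairpin-tagged RNAs through MCP and carry them out of the cell, although the record itself states only that the plasmid expresses the fusion.
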