Addgene plasmid #205527: pFH2.12_GagZip-MCP-P2A-eGFP
Purpose: Express HIV GagZip-MCP-P2A-eGFP
Depositing lab: Michael Elowitz. Depositing organization: California Institute of Technology. Publication: Engineering RNA export for measurement and manipulation of living cells. Horns F, Martinez JA, Fan C, Haque M, Linton JM, Tobin V, Santat L, Maggiolo AO, Bjorkman PJ, Lois C, Elowitz MB. Cell. 2023 Jul 10:S0092-8674(23)00689-X. doi: 10.1016/j.cell.2023.06.013. PubMed 37437570.
Backbone
  Vector backbone: pcDNA3.1
  Vector type: Mammalian Expression
  Selectable markers: eGFP
Growth in bacteria
  Bacterial resistance: Ampicillin, 100 μg/mL
  Growth temperature: 37°C
  Growth strain: NEB Stable
  Copy number: High Copy
Gene/Insert
  Gene/Insert name: GagZip-MCP
  Species: Synthetic
  Mutation: Nucleocapsid replaced with leucine zipper
  Promoter: CMV
  Cloning method: Restriction Enzyme; 5′ cloning site unknown (unknown if destroyed); 3′ cloning site unknown (unknown if destroyed)
Terms and licenses: Academic/Nonprofit Terms; Industry Terms: Not Available to Industry
How to cite: pFH2.12_GagZip-MCP-P2A-eGFP was a gift from Michael Elowitz (Addgene plasmid # 205527 ; http://n2t.net/addgene:205527 ; RRID:Addgene_205527)
